>Addgene plasmid #63972 | pST50Trc3-CBPDHFR | depositor full sequence | sequence record 177378 | Full Sequence
GGCACCATGCATCGATCCCGCGAAATTAATACGACTCACTATAGGGAGACCACAACGGTTTCCCTCCGGC
TCCGGAGAGCTCAATAATTTTGTTTAACTTTAAGAAGGAGATATACATATGTCTAAGCGACGATGGAAAA
AGAATTTCATAGCCGTCTCAGCAGCCAACCGCTTTAAGAAAATCTCATCCTCCGGGGCACTTCTGGGATC
CATCAGTCTGATTGCGGCGCTAGCGGTAGATCGCGTTATCGGCATGGAAAACGCCATGCCATGGAACCTG
CCTGCCGATCTCGCCTGGTTTAAACGCAACACCTTAAATAAACCCGTGATTATGGGGCGCCATACCTGGG
AATCAATCGGTAGGCCTTTGCCCGGCCGCAAAAATATTATCCTCAGCAGTCAACCCGGGACCGATGATCG
GGTTACCTGGGTTAAATCGGTCGACGAAGCCATCGCGGCGTGTGGTGACGTACCAGAAATCATGGTGATT
GGCGGCGGACGCGTTTATGAACAGTTCTTGCCAAAAGCGCAAAAACTGTATCTGACGCATATCGATGCAG
AAGTGGAAGGCGACACCCATTTTCCGGATTACGAGCCGGATGACTGGGAATCGGTATTCAGCGAATTCCA
CGATGCTGATGCGCAGAACTCGCATAGCTATTGTTTCGAAATCCTCGAGCGTCGTGCCGGCTAATGTACA
GGTACCACGCGTGCGCGCTGATCCGGCTGCTAACAAAGCCCGAAAGGAAGCTGAGTTGGCTGCTGCCACC
GCTGAGCAATAACTAGCATAACCCCTTGGGGCCTCTAAACGGGTCTTGAGGGGTTTTTTGCTGAAAGGAG
GAACTATATCGGGATTAGCCCGCCTAATGAGCGGGCTTTTTTTTAATTCCCCTATTTGTTTATTTTTCTA
AATACATTCAAATATGTATCCGCTCATGAGACAATAACCCTGATAAATGCTTCAATAATATTGAAAAAGG
AAGAGTATGAGTATTCAACATTTCCGTGTCGCCCTTATTCCCTTTTTTGCGGCATTTTGCCTTCCTGTTT
TTGCTCACCCAGAAACGCTCGTGAAAGTAAAAGACGCAGAGGACCAATTGGGGGCACGAGTGGGATACAT
AGAACTGGACTTGAATAGCGGTAAAATCCTTGAGAGTTTTCGCCCTGAAGAGCGTTTTCCAATGATGAGC
ACTTTCAAAGTTCTGCTATGTGGAGCAGTATTATCCCGTGTAGATGCGGGGCAAGAGCAACTCGGACGAC
GAATACACTATTCGCAGAATGACTTGGTTGAATACTCCCCAGTGACAGAAAAGCACCTTACGGACGGAAT
GACGGTAAGAGAATTATGTAGTGCCGCCATAACGATGAGTGATAACACTGCGGCGAACTTACTTCTGACA
ACCATCGGTGGACCGAAGGAATTAACCGCTTTTTTGCACAATATGGGAGACCATGTAACTCGCCTTGACC
GTTGGGAACCAGAACTGAATGAAGCCATACCAAACGACGAGCGAGACACCACAATGCCTGCGGCAATGGC
AACAACATTACGCAAACTATTAACTGGCGAACTACTTACTCTGGCTTCACGGCAACAATTAATAGACTGG
CTTGAAGCGGATAAAGTTGCAGGACCACTACTGCGTTCGGCACTTCCTGCTGGCTGGTTTATTGCTGATA
AATCTGGGGCAGGAGAGCGTGGTTCACGGGGTATCATTGCCGCACTTGGACCAGATGGTAAGCCTTCCCG
TATCGTAGTTATCTACACGACGGGTAGTCAGGCAACTATGGACGAACGAAATAGACAGATTGCTGAAATA
GGGGCTTCACTGATTAAGCATTGGTAAACCGATACAATTAAAGGCTCCTTTTGGAGCCTTTTTTTTTGGA
CGGACCGGTAGAAAAGATCAAAGGATCTTCTTGAGATCCTTTTTTTCTGCGCGTAATCTGCTGCTTGCAA
ACAAAAAAACCACCGCTACCAGCGGTGGTTTGTTTGCCGGATCAAGAGCTACCAACTCTTTTTCCGAAGG
TAACTGGCTTCAGCAGAGCGCAGATACCAAATACTGTCCTTCTAGTGTAGCCGTAGTTAGGCCACCACTT
CAAGAACTCTGTAGCACCGCCTACATACCTCGCTCTGCTAATCCTGTTACCAGTGGCTGCTGCCAGTGGC
GATAAGTCGTGTCTTACCGGGTTGGACTCAAGACGATAGTTACCGGATAAGGCGCAGCGGTCGGGCTGAA
CGGGGGGTTCGTGCACACAGCCCAGCTTGGAGCGAACGACCTACACCGAACTGAGATACCTACAGCGTGA
GCTATGAGAAAGCGCCACGCTTCCCGAAGGGAGAAAGGCGGACAGGTATCCGGTAAGCGGCAGGGTCGGA
ACAGGAGAGCGCACGAGGGAGCTTCCAGGGGGAAACGCCTGGTATCTTTATAGTCCTGTCGGGTTTCGCC
ACCTCTGACTTGAGCGTCGATTTTTGTGATGCTCGTCAGGGGGGCGGAGCCTATGGAAAAACGCCAGCAA
CGCGGCCTTTTTACGGTTCCTGGCCTTTTGCTGGCCTTTTGCTCACATGTTCTTTCCTGCGTTATCCCCT
GATTCTGTGGATAACCGTATTACCGCCTTTGAGTGAGCTGATACCGCTCGCCGCAGCCGAACGACCGAGC
GCAGCGAGTCAGTGAGCGAGGAAGCGGAAGAGCGCCTGATGCGGTATTTTCTCCTTACGCATCTGTGCGG
TATTTCACACCGCAATGGTGCACTCTCAGTACAATCTGCTCTGATGCCGCATAGTTAAGCCAGTATACAC
TCCGCTATCGCTACGTGACTGGGTCATGGCTGCGCCCCGACACCCGCCAACACCCGCTGACGCGCCCTGA
CGGGCTTGTCTGCTCCCGGCATCCGCTTACAGACAAGCTGTGACCGTCTCCGGGAGCTGCATGTGTCAGA
GGTTTTCACCGTCATCACCGAAACGCGCGAGGCAGCTGCGGTAAAGCTCATCAGCGTGGTCGTGAAGCGA
TTCACAGATGTCTGCCTGTTCATCCGCGTCCAGCTCGTTGAGTTTCTCCAGAAGCGTTAATGTCTGGCTT
CTGATAAAGCGGGCCATGTTAAGGGCGGTTTTTTCCTGTTTGGTCACTGATGCCTCCGTGTAAGGGGGAT
TTCTGTTCATGGGGTAATGATACCGATGAAACGAGAGAGGATGCTCACGATACGGGTTACTGATGATGAA
CATGCCCGGTTACTGGAACGTTGTGAGGGTAAACAACTGGCGGTATGGATGCGGCGGGACCAGAGAAAAA
TCACTCAGGGTCAATGCCAGCGCTTCGTTAATACAGATGTAGGTGTT
Features (pLannotate 1.2.2; 13 found; start..end, strand, type, name):
     27..45      +  promoter       T7 promoter: promoter for bacteriophage T7 RNA polymerase
     89..111     +  RBS            RBS: efficient ribosome binding site from bacteriophage T7 gene 10 (Olins and Rangwala, 1989)
    125..202     +  CDS            CBP: calmodulin-binding peptide derived from skeletal muscle myosin light chain kinase; binds calmodulin with nanomolar affinity in the presence of calcium
    212..685     +  CDS            folA: DYR_ECOLI - Also known as tmrA. Experimental evidence at protein level: Swiss-Prot protein existence level 1. Key enzyme in folate metabolism. Catalyzes an essential reaction for de novo glycine and purine synthesis, and for DNA precursor synthesis. From Escherichia coli (strain K12).
    726..775     +  CDS            SET1 (fragment): solubility-enhancement tag derived from T7 phage gene 10B
    783..830     +  terminator     T7 terminator: transcription terminator for bacteriophage T7 RNA polymerase
    895..986     +  promoter       AmpR promoter: bla
    987..1844    +  CDS            bla: BLAT_ECOLX - Experimental evidence at protein level: Swiss-Prot protein existence level 1. TEM-type are the most prevalent beta-lactamases in enterobacteria; they hydrolyze the beta-lactam bond in susceptible beta-lactam antibiotics, thus conferring resistance to penicillins and cephalosporins. TEM-3 and TEM-4 are capable of hydrolyzing cefotaxime and ceftazidime. TEM-5 is capable of hydrolyzing ceftazidime. TEM-6 is capable of hydrolyzing ceftazidime and aztreonam. TEM-8/CAZ-2, TEM- 16/CAZ-7 and TEM-24/CAZ-6 are markedly active against ceftazidime. IRT- 4 shows resistance to beta-lactamase in
   1851..1890    +  terminator     fd terminator: central terminator from bacteriophage fd (Otsuka and Kunisawa, 1982)
   1921..2509    +  rep_origin     ori: high-copy-number ColE1/pMB1/pBR322/pUC origin of replication
   2695..2834    -  misc_feature   bom: basis of mobility region from pBR322
   2936..3127    -  CDS            rop: Rop protein, which maintains plasmids at low copy number; rop
   3167..3277    +  CDS            mbeC (fragment): MBEC_ECOLX - Experimental evidence at protein level: Swiss-Prot protein existence level 1. Required for efficient mobilization of ColE1 plasmid and is thus essential to promote the specific transfer of the plasmid during conjugation. Probably functions by inducing DNA bending, helping the MbeA relaxase to melt the DNA around the nic site and cleave the phosphodiester bond. Binds specifically double-stranded DNA (dsDNA) containing the ColE1 oriT but does not recognize the inverted repeat (IR). From Escherichia coli.
