[The description below was written by a language model from this plasmid's Addgene catalogue record and pLannotate feature annotations shown in this document.]
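Description:
pST50Trc3-CBPDHFR is a small (about 3.3 kb) bacterial expression plasmid built on the pST50Trc backbone. It serves as the position 3 transfer vector for the pST44 polycistronic system, which is used to co-express the subunits of protein complexes in Escherichia coli. It is propagated under ampicillin selection, conferred by a TEM-type beta-lactamase gene (bla) with its own promoter followed by an fd phage terminator. Replication depends on a ColE1/pMB1-family origin. The annotation also detects the pBR322 bom region, the rop gene and a fragment of mbeC, which suggests a pBR322-like replicon, although the catalogue lists the copy number as unknown.

The expression unit consists of a T7 promoter, the efficient ribosome binding site from T7 gene 10, an N-terminal calmodulin-binding peptide (CBP) tag, the coding cassette and a T7 terminator. Expression therefore requires a host that supplies T7 RNA polymerase. The CBP tag binds calmodulin tightly in the presence of calcium, which allows affinity purification, and in this version it is described as a single, non-cleavable tag. The cassette currently holds E. coli dihydrofolate reductase (folA/DHFR) as a positive control for expression, so the plasmid is catalogued as an empty backbone. A short fragment annotated as a T7 gene 10B-derived SET1 tag lies between DHFR and the terminator and is probably an annotation hit on vector-derived sequence rather than an intended fusion.

In use, DHFR is replaced by the gene of interest as a BamHI–NgoMIV fragment. The resulting translation cassette is then excised with SacI and KpnI for transfer into the third position of a pST44 polycistronic plasmid.
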