Addgene plasmid #63972: pST50Trc3-CBPDHFR
Purpose: (Empty Backbone) Position 3 transfer plasmid for pST44 polycistronic plasmid suite; N-term non-cleavable single tag; contains DHFR gene in BamHI-NgoMIV cassette as positive control
Depositing lab: Song Tan. Depositing organization: Pennsylvania State University. Publication: The pST44 polycistronic expression system for producing protein complexes in Escherichia coli. Tan S, Kern RC, Selleck W. Protein Expr Purif. 2005 Apr;40(2):385-95. 10.1016/j.pep.2004.12.002 PubMed 15766881.
Backbone
  Vector backbone: pST50Trc
  Vector type: Bacterial Expression
  Tag / fusion protein: Calmodulin Binding Peptide (CBP) (N terminal on backbone)
Growth in bacteria
  Bacterial resistance: Ampicillin, 100 μg/mL
  Growth temperature: 37°C
  Growth strain: DH5alpha
  Copy number: Unknown
Gene/Insert
  Gene/Insert name: None
  Tag / fusion protein: Calmodulin Binding Peptide (CBP) (N terminal on backbone)
Terms and licenses: Academic/Nonprofit Terms; Industry Terms: Not Available to Industry
Depositor comments: Replace DHFR with GOI using BamHI/NgoMIV; Clone out cassette using SacI/KpnI
How to cite: pST50Trc3-CBPDHFR was a gift from Song Tan (Addgene plasmid # 63972 ; http://n2t.net/addgene:63972 ; RRID:Addgene_63972)
