>Addgene plasmid #63972 | pST50Trc3-CBPDHFR | addgene partial sequence | sequence record 177510 | T7term 5'-GCTAGTTATTGCTCAGCGG-3'
GTTAGCAGCCGGATCAGCGCGCACGCGTGGTACCTGTACATTAGCCGGCACGACGCTCGAGGATTTCGAA
ACAATAGCTATGCGAGTTCTGCGCATCAGCATCGTGGAATTCGCTGAATACCGATTCCCAGTCATCCGGC
TCGTAATCCGGAAAATGGGTGTCGCCTTCCACTTCTGCATCGATATGCGTCAGATACAGTTTTTGCGCTT
TTGGCAAGAACTGTTCATAAACGCGTCCGCCGCCAATCACCATGATTTCTGGTACGTCACCACACGCCGC
GATGGCTTCGTCGACCGATTTAACCCAGGTAACCCGATCATCGGTCCCGGGTTGACTGCTGAGGATAATA
TTTTTGCGGCCGGGCAAAGGCCTACCGATTGATTCCCAGGTATGGCGCCCCATAATCACGGGTTTATTTA
AGGTGTTGCGTTTAAACCAGGCGAGATCGGCAGGCAGGTTCCATGGCATGGCGTTTTCCATGCCGATAAC
GCGATCTACCGCTAGCGCCGCAATCAGACTGATGGATCCCAGAAGTGCCCCGGAGGATGAGATTTTCTTA
AAGCGGTTGGCTGCTGAGACGGCTATGAAATTCTTTTTCCATCGTCGCTTAGACATATGTATATCTCCTT
CTTAAAGTTAAACAAAATTATTGAGCTCTCCGGAGCCGGAGGGAAACCGTTGTGGTCTCCCTATAGTGAG
TCGTATTAATTTCGCGGGATCGATGCATGGTGCCAACACCTACATCTGTATTAACGAAGCGCTGGCATTG
ACCCTGAGTGATTTTTCTCTGGTCCCGCCGCATCCATACCGCCAGTTGTTTACCCTCACAACGTTCCAGT
AACCGGGCATGTTCATCATCAGTAACCCGTATCGTGAGCATCCTCTCTCGTTTCATCGGTATCATTACCC
CATGAACAGAAATCCCCCTTACACGGAGGCATCAGTGACCAAACAGGAAAAAACCGCCCTTAACATGGCC
CGCTTTATCAGAAGCCAGACATTAACGCTTCTGGAGAAACTCAACGAGCTGGACGCGGATGAACAGGCAG
ACATCTGTGAATCGCTTCACGACCACGCTGATGAGCTTTACCGCAGCTGCCT
